Addgene plasmid #172409: pGal-BE3
Purpose: Yeast plasmid encoding the third-generation CRISPR base editor BE3 (Komor et al., Nature 2016) under a galactose-inducible promoter
Depositing lab: Leonid Kruglyak. Depositing organization: University of California, Los Angeles (UCLA). Publication: Genome-wide base editor screen identifies regulators of protein abundance in yeast. Schubert OT, Bloom JS, Sadhu MJ, Kruglyak L. Elife. 2022 Nov 3;11. pii: 79525. doi: 10.7554/eLife.79525. PubMed 36326816.
Backbone
  Vector backbone: p415-GALL
  Backbone manufacturer: Mumberg et al. (Nucleic Acids Research, 1994, Vol. 22, No. 25)
  Backbone size w/o insert (bp): 6653
  Total vector size (bp): 11786
  Vector type: Yeast Expression, CRISPR
  Selectable markers: LEU2
Growth in bacteria
  Bacterial resistance: Ampicillin, 100 μg/mL
  Growth temperature: 37°C
  Growth strain: DH5alpha
  Copy number: High Copy
Gene/Insert
  Gene/Insert name: BE3 (alt name: Third generation CRISPR base editor)
  Species: Synthetic
  Insert size (bp): 5133
  Promoter: GALL
  Cloning method: Gibson Cloning
  Sequencing primers: 5′ ATTAACCCTCACTAAAG; 3′ TAATACGACTCACTATAGGG
Resource information
  A portion of this plasmid was derived from a plasmid made by: Insert (BE3) from pCMV-BE3 (Addgene #73021); backbone (p415-GALL) from p415-GalL-Cas9-CYC1t (Addgene #43804)
Terms and licenses: Academic/Nonprofit Terms; Industry Terms: Not Available to Industry
How to cite: pGal-BE3 was a gift from Leonid Kruglyak (Addgene plasmid # 172409 ; http://n2t.net/addgene:172409 ; RRID:Addgene_172409)
