[The description below was written by a language model from this plasmid's Addgene catalogue record and pLannotate feature annotations shown in this document.]
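Description:
pGal-BE3 is a yeast expression and CRISPR plasmid built on the p415-GALL backbone, a centromeric shuttle vector of about 11.8 kb in total. In Saccharomyces cerevisiae it is maintained through a CEN6/ARS element, which keeps it at low, stable copy number, and is selected by the LEU2 auxotrophic marker driven from its own promoter. In E. coli it replicates from a high-copy ColE1/pUC-type origin and is selected with ampicillin via β-lactamase. An f1 origin and remnants of the pBluescript-style lac/lacZα region, along with flanking T3 and T7 promoters, are carried over from the parental backbone.

The payload is the roughly 5.1 kb third-generation cytosine base editor BE3, inserted by Gibson assembly and derived from a mammalian BE3 expression plasmid. The feature table shows the expected fusion architecture: rat APOBEC1 cytidine deaminase, a short linker (matched by the annotation software to an adenine base editor fragment, most likely because the two share a linker), Streptococcus pyogenes Cas9, and the phage PBS2 uracil glycosylase inhibitor UGI, followed by the CYC1 terminator. The automated annotation labels the Cas9 segment as the VQR PAM variant, but the catalogue entry describes only standard BE3, so this label is probably a nearest-match call rather than evidence of altered PAM specificity. Transcription is driven by GALL, an attenuated GAL1-derived promoter regulated by Gal4, so editor expression is induced by galactose. No guide RNA cassette is annotated, so guides must be supplied separately. The associated work used the plasmid for genome-wide base editor screening in yeast to find regulators of protein abundance.
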