Features (pLannotate 1.2.2; 26 found; start..end, strand, type, name):
    519..623     +  promoter       AmpR promoter: bla
    624..1484    +  CDS            AmpR: β-lactamase; bla; confers resistance to ampicillin, carbenicillin, and related antibiotics
   1655..2243    +  rep_origin     ori: high-copy-number ColE1/pMB1/pBR322/pUC origin of replication
   2426..2518    +  CDS            lacI (fragment): lac repressor; lacI; The lac repressor binds to the lac operator to inhibit transcription in E. coli. This inhibition can be relieved by adding lactose or isopropyl-β-D-thiogalactopyranoside (IPTG).
   2531..2552    +  protein_bind   CAP binding site: CAP binding activates transcription in the presence of cAMP. E. coli catabolite activator protein
   2567..2597    +  promoter       lac promoter: promoter for the E. coli lac operon
   2601..2623    +  protein_bind   lac operator (fragment): The lac repressor binds to the lac operator to inhibit transcription in E. coli. This inhibition can be relieved by adding lactose or isopropyl-β-D-thiogalactopyranoside (IPTG). lac repressor encoded by lacI
   2666..2684    +  promoter       T3 promoter: promoter for bacteriophage T3 RNA polymerase
   2703..3122    +  promoter       GAL1 promoter: S. cerevisiae GAL1; inducible promoter, regulated by Gal4
   3137..3160    +  misc_feature   MCS (fragment): pBluescript multiple cloning site
   3167..3853    +  CDS            Apobec1: ABEC1_RAT - Experimental evidence at protein level: Swiss-Prot protein existence level 1. Catalytic component of the apolipoprotein B mRNA editing enzyme complex which is responsible for the postranscriptional editing of a CAA codon for Gln to a UAA codon for stop in the APOB mRNA. May also play a role in the epigenetic regulation of gene expression by participating in DNA demethylation. From Rattus norvegicus (Rat).
   3854..3901    +  CDS            ABE(7.10) (fragment): adenine base editor comprising wild-type E. coli TadA fused to the evolved TadA*(7.10) mutant (Gaudelli et al., 2017)
   3902..8002    +  CDS            Cas9 VQR: Streptococcus pyogenes Cas9 endonuclease with the D1135V/R1335Q/T1337R mutations has an altered recognition specificity for the protospacer adjacent motif (PAM) (Kleinstiver et al., 2015)
   8015..8263    +  CDS            UGI: UNGI_BPPB2 - Experimental evidence at protein level: Swiss-Prot protein existence level 1. This protein binds specifically and reversibly to the host uracil-DNA glycosylase, preventing removal of uracil residues from PBS2 DNA by the host uracil-excision repair system. From Bacillus phage PBS2 (Bacteriophage PBS2).
   8312..8559    +  terminator     CYC1 terminator: S. cerevisiae CYC1; transcription terminator for CYC1
   8578..8596    -  promoter       T7 promoter: promoter for bacteriophage T7 RNA polymerase
   8604..8759    +  CDS            lacZα (fragment): LacZα fragment of β-galactosidase; lacZ fragment
   8763..9191    +  rep_origin     f1 ori (sequence partly withheld): f1 bacteriophage origin of replication; arrow indicates direction of (+) strand synthesis
   9219..9271    -  misc_feature   bom (fragment): basis of mobility region from pBR322
   9302..9379    +  CDS            YO192_YEAST (fragment): Experimental evidence at protein level: Swiss-Prot protein existence level 1. From Saccharomyces cerevisiae (strain ATCC 204508 / S288c) (Baker's yeast).
   9519..9926    +  promoter       LEU2 promoter: S. cerevisiae LEU2
   9927..11021   +  CDS            LEU2: 3-isopropylmalate dehydrogenase, required for leucine biosynthesis; S. cerevisiae LEU2; yeast auxotrophic marker
  11383..11499   -  CDS            NFS1 (fragment): NFS1_YEAST - Also known as SPL1 From Saccharomyces cerevisiae (strain ATCC 204508 / S288c) (Baker's yeast).
  11498..11548   -  misc_feature   bom (fragment): basis of mobility region from pBR322
  11650..11685   -  CDS            rop (fragment): Rop protein, which maintains plasmids at low copy number; rop
  11754..482     -  misc_feature   CEN/ARS (across the origin): S. cerevisiae CEN6 centromere fused to an autonomously replicating sequence
>Addgene plasmid #172409 | pGal-BE3 | addgene full sequence | sequence record 348027 | Addgene NGS Result
CGCGCCTCGTATCTTTTAATGATGGAATAATTTGGGAATTTACTCTGTGTTTATTTATTTTTATGTTTTG
TATTTGGATTTTAGAAAGTAAATAAAGAAGGTAGAAGAGTTACGGAATGAAGAAAAAAAAATAAACAAAG
GTTTAAAAAATTTCAACAAAAAGCGTACTTTACATATATATTTATTAGACAAGAAAAGCAGATTAAATAG
ATATACATTCGATTAACGATAAGTAAAATGTAAAATCACAGGATTTTCGTGTGTGGTCTTCTACACAGAC
AAGATGAAACAATTCGGCATTAATACCTGAGAGCAGGAAGAGCAAGATAAAAGGTAGTATTTGTTGGCGA
TCCCCCTAGAGTCTTTTACATCTTCGGAAAACAAAAACTATTTTTTCTTTAATTTCTTTTTTTACTTTCT
ATTTTTAATTTATATATTTATATTAAAAAATTTAAATTATAATTATTTTTATAGCACGTGATGAAAAGGA
CCCAGGTGGCACTTTTCGGGGAAATGTGCGCGGAACCCCTATTTGTTTATTTTTCTAAATACATTCAAAT
ATGTATCCGCTCATGAGACAATAACCCTGATAAATGCTTCAATAATATTGAAAAAGGAAGAGTATGAGTA
TTCAACATTTCCGTGTCGCCCTTATTCCCTTTTTTGCGGCATTTTGCCTTCCTGTTTTTGCTCACCCAGA
AACGCTGGTGAAAGTAAAAGATGCTGAAGATCAGTTGGGTGCACGAGTGGGTTACATCGAACTGGATCTC
AACAGCGGTAAGATCCTTGAGAGTTTTCGCCCCGAAGAACGTTTTCCAATGATGAGCACTTTTAAAGTTC
TGCTATGTGGCGCGGTATTATCCCGTATTGACGCCGGGCAAGAGCAACTCGGTCGCCGCATACACTATTC
TCAGAATGACTTGGTTGAGTACTCACCAGTCACAGAAAAGCATCTTACGGATGGCATGACAGTAAGAGAA
TTATGCAGTGCTGCCATAACCATGAGTGATAACACTGCGGCCAACTTACTTCTGACAACGATCGGAGGAC
CGAAGGAGCTAACCGCTTTTTTGCACAACATGGGGGATCATGTAACTCGCCTTGATCGTTGGGAACCGGA
GCTGAATGAAGCCATACCAAACGACGAGCGTGACACCACGATGCCTGTAGCAATGGCAACAACGTTGCGC
AAACTATTAACTGGCGAACTACTTACTCTAGCTTCCCGGCAACAATTAATAGACTGGATGGAGGCGGATA
AAGTTGCAGGACCACTTCTGCGCTCGGCCCTTCCGGCTGGCTGGTTTATTGCTGATAAATCTGGAGCCGG
TGAGCGTGGGTCTCGCGGTATCATTGCAGCACTGGGGCCAGATGGTAAGCCCTCCCGTATCGTAGTTATC
TACACGACGGGGAGTCAGGCAACTATGGATGAACGAAATAGACAGATCGCTGAGATAGGTGCCTCACTGA
TTAAGCATTGGTAACTGTCAGACCAAGTTTACTCATATATACTTTAGATTGATTTAAAACTTCATTTTTA
ATTTAAAAGGATCTAGGTGAAGATCCTTTTTGATAATCTCATGACCAAAATCCCTTAACGTGAGTTTTCG
TTCCACTGAGCGTCAGACCCCGTAGAAAAGATCAAAGGATCTTCTTGAGATCCTTTTTTTCTGCGCGTAA
TCTGCTGCTTGCAAACAAAAAAACCACCGCTACCAGCGGTGGTTTGTTTGCCGGATCAAGAGCTACCAAC
TCTTTTTCCGAAGGTAACTGGCTTCAGCAGAGCGCAGATACCAAATACTGTTCTTCTAGTGTAGCCGTAG
TTAGGCCACCACTTCAAGAACTCTGTAGCACCGCCTACATACCTCGCTCTGCTAATCCTGTTACCAGTGG
CTGCTGCCAGTGGCGATAAGTCGTGTCTTACCGGGTTGGACTCAAGACGATAGTTACCGGATAAGGCGCA
GCGGTCGGGCTGAACGGGGGGTTCGTGCACACAGCCCAGCTTGGAGCGAACGACCTACACCGAACTGAGA
TACCTACAGCGTGAGCTATGAGAAAGCGCCACGCTTCCCGAAGGGAGAAAGGCGGACAGGTATCCGGTAA
GCGGCAGGGTCGGAACAGGAGAGCGCACGAGGGAGCTTCCAGGGGGAAACGCCTGGTATCTTTATAGTCC
TGTCGGGTTTCGCCACCTCTGACTTGAGCGTCGATTTTTGTGATGCTCGTCAGGGGGGCGGAGCCTATGG
AAAAACGCCAGCAACGCGGCCTTTTTACGGTTCCTGGCCTTTTGCTGGCCTTTTGCTCACATGTTCTTTC
CTGCGTTATCCCCTGATTCTGTGGATAACCGTATTACCGCCTTTGAGTGAGCTGATACCGCTCGCCGCAG
CCGAACGACCGAGCGCAGCGAGTCAGTGAGCGAGGAAGCGGAAGAGCGCCCAATACGCAAACCGCCTCTC
CCCGCGCGTTGGCCGATTCATTAATGCAGCTGGCACGACAGGTTTCCCGACTGGAAAGCGGGCAGTGAGC
GCAACGCAATTAATGTGAGTTAGCTCACTCATTAGGCACCCCAGGCTTTACACTTTATGCTTCCGGCTCG
TATGTTGTGTGGAATTGTGAGCGGATAACAATTTCACACAGGAAACAGCTATGACCATGATTACGCCAAG
CGCGCAATTAACCCTCACTAAAGGGAACAAAAGCTGGAGCTCGTGACAGCCCTCCGAAGGAAGACTCTCC
TCCGTGCGTCCTCGTCTTCACCGGTCGCGTTCCTGAAACGCAGATGTGCCTCGCGCCGCACTGCTCCGAA
CAATAAAGATTCTACAATACTAGCTTTTATGGTTATGAAGAGGAAAAATTGGCAGTAACCTGGCCCCACA
AACCTTCAAATGAACGAATCAAATTAACAACCATAGGATGATAATGCGATTAGTTTTTTAGCCTTATTTC
TGGGGTAATTAATCAGCGAAGCGATGATTTTTGATCTATTAACGGATATATAAATGCAAAAACTGCATAA
CCACTTTAACTAATACTTTCAACATTTTCGGTTTGTATTACTTCTTATTCAAATGTAATAAAAGTATCAA
CAAAAAATTGTTAATATACCTCTATACTTTAACGTCAAGGAGAAAAAACCCCGGATTCTAGAACTAGTGG
ATCCCCCGGGAAAAAAATGAGCTCAGAGACTGGCCCAGTGGCTGTGGACCCCACATTGAGACGGCGGATC
GAGCCCCATGAGTTTGAGGTATTCTTCGATCCGAGAGAGCTCCGCAAGGAGACCTGCCTGCTTTACGAAA
TTAATTGGGGGGGCCGGCACTCCATTTGGCGACATACATCACAGAACACTAACAAGCACGTCGAAGTCAA
CTTCATCGAGAAGTTCACGACAGAAAGATATTTCTGTCCGAACACAAGGTGCAGCATTACCTGGTTTCTC
AGCTGGAGCCCATGCGGCGAATGTAGTAGGGCCATCACTGAATTCCTGTCAAGGTATCCCCACGTCACTC
TGTTTATTTACATCGCAAGGCTGTACCACCACGCTGACCCCCGCAATCGACAAGGCCTGCGGGATTTGAT
CTCTTCAGGTGTGACTATCCAAATTATGACTGAGCAGGAGTCAGGATACTGCTGGAGAAACTTTGTGAAT
TATAGCCCGAGTAATGAAGCCCACTGGCCTAGGTATCCCCATCTGTGGGTACGACTGTACGTTCTTGAAC
TGTACTGCATCATACTGGGCCTGCCTCCTTGTCTCAACATTCTGAGAAGGAAGCAGCCACAGCTGACATT
CTTTACCATCGCTCTTCAGTCTTGTCATTACCAGCGACTGCCCCCACACATTCTCTGGGCCACCGGGTTG
AAAAGCGGCAGCGAGACTCCCGGGACCTCAGAGTCCGCCACACCCGAAAGTGATAAAAAGTATTCTATTG
GTTTAGCCATCGGCACTAATTCCGTTGGATGGGCTGTCATAACCGATGAATACAAAGTACCTTCAAAGAA
ATTTAAGGTGTTGGGGAACACAGACCGTCATTCGATTAAAAAGAATCTTATCGGTGCCCTCCTATTCGAT
AGTGGCGAAACGGCAGAGGCGACTCGCCTGAAACGAACCGCTCGGAGAAGGTATACACGTCGCAAGAACC
GAATATGTTACTTACAAGAAATTTTTAGCAATGAGATGGCCAAAGTTGACGATTCTTTCTTTCACCGTTT
GGAAGAGTCCTTCCTTGTCGAAGAGGACAAGAAACATGAACGGCACCCCATCTTTGGAAACATAGTAGAT
GAGGTGGCATATCATGAAAAGTACCCAACGATTTATCACCTCAGAAAAAAGCTAGTTGACTCAACTGATA
AAGCGGACCTGAGGTTAATCTACTTGGCTCTTGCCCATATGATAAAGTTCCGTGGGCACTTTCTCATTGA
GGGTGATCTAAATCCGGACAACTCGGATGTCGACAAACTGTTCATCCAGTTAGTACAAACCTATAATCAG
TTGTTTGAAGAGAACCCTATAAATGCAAGTGGCGTGGATGCGAAGGCTATTCTTAGCGCCCGCCTCTCTA
AATCCCGACGGCTAGAAAACCTGATCGCACAATTACCCGGAGAGAAGAAAAATGGGTTGTTCGGTAACCT
TATAGCGCTCTCACTAGGCCTGACACCAAATTTTAAGTCGAACTTCGACTTAGCTGAAGATGCCAAATTG
CAGCTTAGTAAGGACACGTACGATGACGATCTCGACAATCTACTGGCACAAATTGGAGATCAGTATGCGG
ACTTATTTTTGGCTGCCAAAAACCTTAGCGATGCAATCCTCCTATCTGACATACTGAGAGTTAATACTGA
GATTACCAAGGCGCCGTTATCCGCTTCAATGATCAAAAGGTACGATGAACATCACCAAGACTTGACACTT
CTCAAGGCCCTAGTCCGTCAGCAACTGCCTGAGAAATATAAGGAAATATTCTTTGATCAGTCGAAAAACG
GGTACGCAGGTTATATTGACGGCGGAGCGAGTCAAGAGGAATTCTACAAGTTTATCAAACCCATATTAGA
GAAGATGGATGGGACGGAAGAGTTGCTTGTAAAACTCAATCGCGAAGATCTACTGCGAAAGCAGCGGACT
TTCGACAACGGTAGCATTCCACATCAAATCCACTTAGGCGAATTGCATGCTATACTTAGAAGGCAGGAGG
ATTTTTATCCGTTCCTCAAAGACAATCGTGAAAAGATTGAGAAAATCCTAACCTTTCGCATACCTTACTA
TGTGGGACCCCTGGCCCGAGGGAACTCTCGGTTCGCATGGATGACAAGAAAGTCCGAAGAAACGATTACT
CCATGGAATTTTGAGGAAGTTGTCGATAAAGGTGCGTCAGCTCAATCGTTCATCGAGAGGATGACCAACT
TTGACAAGAATTTACCGAACGAAAAAGTATTGCCTAAGCACAGTTTACTTTACGAGTATTTCACAGTGTA
CAATGAACTCACGAAAGTTAAGTATGTCACTGAGGGCATGCGTAAACCCGCCTTTCTAAGCGGAGAACAG
AAGAAAGCAATAGTAGATCTGTTATTCAAGACCAACCGCAAAGTGACAGTTAAGCAATTGAAAGAGGACT
ACTTTAAGAAAATTGAATGCTTCGATTCTGTCGAGATCTCCGGGGTAGAAGATCGATTTAATGCGTCACT
TGGTACGTATCATGACCTCCTAAAGATAATTAAAGATAAGGACTTCCTGGATAACGAAGAGAATGAAGAT
ATCTTAGAAGATATAGTGTTGACTCTTACCCTCTTTGAAGATCGGGAAATGATTGAGGAAAGACTAAAAA
CATACGCTCACCTGTTCGACGATAAGGTTATGAAACAGTTAAAGAGGCGTCGCTATACGGGCTGGGGACG
ATTGTCGCGGAAACTTATCAACGGGATAAGAGACAAGCAAAGTGGTAAAACTATTCTCGATTTTCTAAAG
AGCGACGGCTTCGCCAATAGGAACTTTATGCAGCTGATCCATGATGACTCTTTAACCTTCAAAGAGGATA
TACAAAAGGCACAGGTTTCCGGACAAGGGGACTCATTGCACGAACATATTGCGAATCTTGCTGGTTCGCC
AGCCATCAAAAAGGGCATACTCCAGACAGTCAAAGTAGTGGATGAGCTAGTTAAGGTCATGGGACGTCAC
AAACCGGAAAACATTGTAATCGAGATGGCACGCGAAAATCAAACGACTCAGAAGGGGCAAAAAAACAGTC
GAGAGCGGATGAAGAGAATAGAAGAGGGTATTAAAGAACTGGGCAGCCAGATCTTAAAGGAGCATCCTGT
GGAAAATACCCAATTGCAGAACGAGAAACTTTACCTCTATTACCTACAAAATGGAAGGGACATGTATGTT
GATCAGGAACTGGACATAAACCGTTTATCTGATTACGACGTCGATCACATTGTACCCCAATCCTTTTTGA
AGGACGATTCAATCGACAATAAAGTGCTTACACGCTCGGATAAGAACCGAGGGAAAAGTGACAATGTTCC
AAGCGAGGAAGTCGTAAAGAAAATGAAGAACTATTGGCGGCAGCTCCTAAATGCGAAACTGATAACGCAA
AGAAAGTTCGATAACTTAACTAAAGCTGAGAGGGGTGGCTTGTCTGAACTTGACAAGGCCGGATTTATTA
AACGTCAGCTCGTGGAAACCCGCCAAATCACAAAGCATGTTGCACAGATACTAGATTCCCGAATGAATAC
GAAATACGACGAGAACGATAAGCTGATTCGGGAAGTCAAAGTAATCACTTTAAAGTCAAAATTGGTGTCG
GACTTCAGAAAGGATTTTCAATTCTATAAAGTTAGGGAGATAAATAACTACCACCATGCGCACGACGCTT
ATCTTAATGCCGTCGTAGGGACCGCACTCATTAAGAAATACCCGAAGCTAGAAAGTGAGTTTGTGTATGG
TGATTACAAAGTTTATGACGTCCGTAAGATGATCGCGAAAAGCGAACAGGAGATAGGCAAGGCTACAGCC
AAATACTTCTTTTATTCTAACATTATGAATTTCTTTAAGACGGAAATCACTCTGGCAAACGGAGAGATAC
GCAAACGACCTTTAATTGAAACCAATGGGGAGACAGGTGAAATCGTATGGGATAAGGGCCGGGACTTCGC
GACGGTGAGAAAAGTTTTGTCCATGCCCCAAGTCAACATAGTAAAGAAAACTGAGGTGCAGACCGGAGGG
TTTTCAAAGGAATCGATTCTTCCAAAAAGGAATAGTGATAAGCTCATCGCTCGTAAAAAGGACTGGGACC
CGAAAAAGTACGGTGGCTTCGATAGCCCTACAGTTGCCTATTCTGTCCTAGTAGTGGCAAAAGTTGAGAA
GGGAAAATCCAAGAAACTGAAGTCAGTCAAAGAATTATTGGGGATAACGATTATGGAGCGCTCGTCTTTT
GAAAAGAACCCCATCGACTTCCTTGAGGCGAAAGGTTACAAGGAAGTAAAAAAGGATCTCATAATTAAAC
TACCAAAGTATAGTCTGTTTGAGTTAGAAAATGGCCGAAAACGGATGTTGGCTAGCGCCGGAGAGCTTCA
AAAGGGGAACGAACTCGCACTACCGTCTAAATACGTGAATTTCCTGTATTTAGCGTCCCATTACGAGAAG
TTGAAAGGTTCACCTGAAGATAACGAACAGAAGCAACTTTTTGTTGAGCAGCACAAACATTATCTCGACG
AAATCATAGAGCAAATTTCGGAATTCAGTAAGAGAGTCATCCTAGCTGATGCCAATCTGGACAAAGTATT
AAGCGCATACAACAAGCACAGGGATAAACCCATACGTGAGCAGGCGGAAAATATTATCCATTTGTTTACT
CTTACCAACCTCGGCGCTCCAGCCGCATTCAAGTATTTTGACACAACGATAGATCGCAAACGATACACTT
CTACCAAGGAGGTGCTAGACGCGACACTGATTCACCAATCCATCACGGGATTATATGAAACTCGGATAGA
TTTGTCACAGCTTGGGGGTGACTCTGGTGGTTCTACTAATCTGTCAGATATTATTGAAAAGGAGACCGGT
AAGCAACTGGTTATCCAGGAATCCATCCTCATGCTCCCAGAGGAGGTGGAAGAAGTCATTGGGAACAAGC
CGGAAAGCGATATACTCGTGCACACCGCCTACGACGAGAGCACCGACGAGAATGTCATGCTTCTGACTAG
CGACGCCCCTGAATACAAGCCTTGGGCTCTGGTCATACAGGATAGCAACGGTGAGAACAAGATTAAGATG
CTCTCTGGTGGTTCTCCCAAGAAGAAGAGGAAAGTCTAATCTCTTCTCGAGTCATGTAATTAGTTATGTC
ACGCTTACATTCACGCCCTCCCCCCACATCCGCTCTAACCGAAAAGGAAGGAGTTAGACAACCTGAAGTC
TAGGTCCCTATTTATTTTTTTATAGTTATGTTAGTATTAAGAACGTTATTTATATTTCAAATTTTTCTTT
TTTTTCTGTACAGACGCGTGTACGCATGTAACATTATACTGAAAACCTTGCTTGAGAAGGTTTTGGGACG
CTCGAAGGCTTTAATTTGCGGCCGGTACCCAATTCGCCCTATAGTGAGTCGTATTACGCGCGCTCACTGG
CCGTCGTTTTACAACGTCGTGACTGGGAAAACCCTGGCGTTACCCAACTTAATCGCCTTGCAGCACATCC
CCCTTTCGCCAGCTGGCGTAATAGCGAAGAGGCCCGCACCGATCGCCCTTCCCAACAGTTGCGCAGCCTG
AATGGCGAATGG
[124 nt withheld, positions 8763-8886]
C
[91 nt withheld, positions 8888-8978]
A
[49 nt withheld, positions 8980-9028]
CCTTTGACGTTGGAGTCCACGTTCTTT
[37 nt withheld, positions 9056-9092]
ACCCTATCTCGGTCTATTCTTTTGATTTATAAGGGATTTTGCCGATTTCGGCCTATTGGTTAAAAAATGA
GCTGATTTAACAAAAATTTAACGCGAATTTTAACAAAATATTAACGCTTACAATTTCCTGATGCGGTATT
TTCTCCTTACGCATCTGTGCGGTATTTCACACCGCATATCGACCGGTCGAGGAGAACTTCTAGTATATCT
ACATACCTAATATTATTGCCTTATTAAAAATGGAATCCCAACAATTACATCAAAATCCACATTCTCTTCA
AAATCAATTGTCCTGTACTTCCTTGTTCATGTGTGTTCAAAAACGTTATATTTATAGGATAATTATACTC
TATTTCTCAACAAGTAATTGGTTGTTTGGCCGAGCGGTCTAAGGCGCCTGATTCAAGAAATATCTTGACC
GCAGTTAACTGTGGGAATACTCAGGTATCGTAAGATGCAAGAGTTCGAATCTCTTAGCAACCATTATTTT
TTTCCTCAACATAACGAGAACACACAGGGGCGCTATCGCACAGAATCAAATTCGATGACTGGAAATTTTT
TGTTAATTTCAGAGGTCGCCTGACGCATATACCTTTTTCAACTGAAAAATTGGGAGAAAAAGGAAAGGTG
AGAGCGCCGGAACCGGCTTTTCATATAGAATAGAGAAGCGTTCATGACTAAATGCTTGCATCACAATACT
TGAAGTTGACAATATTATTTAAGGACCTATTGTTTTTTCCAATAGGTGGTTAGCAATCGTCTTACTTTCT
AACTTTTCTTACCTTTTACATTTCAGCAATATATATATATATATTTCAAGGATATACCATTCTAATGTCT
GCCCCTAAGAAGATCGTCGTTTTGCCAGGTGACCACGTTGGTCAAGAAATCACAGCCGAAGCCATTAAGG
TTCTTAAAGCTATTTCTGATGTTCGTTCCAATGTCAAGTTCGATTTCGAAAATCATTTAATTGGTGGTGC
TGCTATCGATGCTACAGGTGTTCCACTTCCAGATGAGGCGCTGGAAGCCTCCAAGAAGGCTGATGCCGTT
TTGTTAGGTGCTGTGGGTGGTCCTAAATGGGGTACCGGTAGTGTTAGACCTGAACAAGGTTTACTAAAAA
TCCGTAAAGAACTTCAATTGTACGCCAACTTAAGACCATGTAACTTTGCATCCGACTCTCTTTTAGACTT
ATCTCCAATCAAGCCACAATTTGCTAAAGGTACTGACTTCGTTGTTGTCAGAGAATTAGTGGGAGGTATT
TACTTTGGTAAGAGAAAGGAAGACGATGGTGATGGTGTCGCTTGGGATAGTGAACAATACACCGTTCCAG
AAGTGCAAAGAATCACAAGAATGGCCGCTTTCATGGCCCTACAACATGAGCCACCATTGCCTATTTGGTC
CTTGGATAAAGCTAATGTTTTGGCCTCTTCAAGATTATGGAGAAAAACTGTGGAGGAAACCATCAAGAAC
GAATTCCCTACATTGAAGGTTCAACATCAATTGATTGATTCTGCCGCCATGATCCTAGTTAAGAACCCAA
CCCACCTAAATGGTATTATAATCACCAGCAACATGTTTGGTGATATCATCTCCGATGAAGCCTCCGTTAT
CCCAGGTTCCTTGGGTTTGTTGCCATCTGCGTCCTTGGCCTCTTTGCCAGACAAGAACACCGCATTTGGT
TTGTACGAACCATGCCACGGTTCTGCTCCAGATTTGCCAAAGAATAAGGTCAACCCTATCGCCACTATCT
TGTCTGCTGCAATGATGTTGAAATTGTCATTGAACTTGCCTGAAGAAGGTAAGGCCATTGAAGATGCAGT
TAAAAAGGTTTTGGATGCAGGTATCAGAACTGGTGATTTAGGTGGTTCCAACAGTACCACCGAAGTCGGT
GATGCTGTCGCCGAAGAAGTTAAGAAAATCCTTGCTTAAAAAGATTCTCTTTTTTTATGATATTTGTACA
TAAACTTTATAAATGAAATTCATAATAGAAACGACACGAAATTACAAAATGGAATATGTTCATAGGGTAG
ACGAAACTATATACGCAATCTACATACATTTATCAAGAAGGAGAAAAAGGAGGATGTAAAGGAATACAGG
TAAGCAAATTGATACTAATGGCTCAACGTGATAAGGAAAAAGAATTGCACTTTAACATTAATATTGACAA
GGAGGAGGGCACCACACAAAAAGTTAGGTGTAACAGAAAATCATGAAACTATGATTCCTAATTTATATAT
TGGAGGATTTTCTCTAAAAAAAAAAAAATACAACAAATAAAAAACACTCAATGACCTGACCATTTGATGG
AGTTTAAGTCAATACCTTCTTGAACCATTTCCCATAATGGTGAAAGTTCCCTCAAGAATTTTACTCTGTC
AGAAACGGCCTTAACGACGTAGTCGATATGGTGCACTCTCAGTACAATCTGCTCTGATGCCGCATAGTTA
AGCCAGCCCCGACACCCGCCAACACCCGCTGACGCGCCCTGACGGGCTTGTCTGCTCCCGGCATCCGCTT
ACAGACAAGCTGTGACCGTCTCCGGGAGCTGCATGTGTCAGAGGTTTTCACCGTCATCACCGAAACGCGC
GAGACGAAAGGGCCTCGTGATACGCCTATTTTTATAGGTTAATGTCATGATAATAATGGTTTCTTAGGAC
GGATCGCTTGCCTGTAACTTACA
